>Addgene plasmid #113980 | pOGG005 | addgene full sequence | sequence record 224275 | Addgene NGS Result
CTAAATTGTAAGCGTTAATATTTTGTTAAAATTCGCGTTAAATTTTTGTTAAATCAGCTCATTTTTTAAC
CAATAGGCCGAAATCGGCAAAATCCCTTATAAATCAAAAGAATAGACCGAGATAGGGTTGAGTGGCCGCT
ACAGGGCGCTCCCATTCGCCATTCAGGCTGCGCAACTGTTGGGAAGGGCGTTTCGGTGCGGGCCTCTTCG
CTATTACGCCAGCTGGCGAAAGGGGGATGTGCTGCAAGGCGATTAAGTTGGGTAACGCCAGGGTTTTCCC
AGTCACGACGTTGTAAAACGACGGCCAGTGAGCGCGACGTAATACGACTCACTATAGGGCGAATTGGCGG
AAGGCCGTCAAGGCCACGTGTCTTGTCCAGGCGCGCCACACTCTGTGCGTCTCATGCCGAATTCGGATCC
GGAGTGAGACCGCAGCTGGCACGACAGGTTTGCCGACTGGAAAGCGGGCAGTGAGCGCAACGCAATTAAT
GTGAGTTAGCTCACTCATTAGGCACCCCAGGCTTTACACTTTATGCTTCCGGCTCGTATGTTGTGTGGAA
TTGTGAGCGGATAACAATTTCACACAGGAAACAGCTATGACCATGATTACGCCAAGCTTGCATGCCTGCA
GGTCGACTCTAGAGGATCCCCGGGTACCGAGCTCGAATTCACTGGCCGTCGTTTTACAACGTCGTGACTG
GGAAAACCCTGGCGTTACCCAACTTAATCGCCTTGCAGCACATCCCCCTTTCGCCAGCTGGCGTAATAGC
GAAGAGGCCCGCACCGATCGCCCTTCCCAACAGTTGCGCAGCCTGAATGGCGAATGGCGCCTGATGCGGT
ATTTTCTCCTTACGCATCTGTGCGGTATTTCACACCGCATATGGTGCACTCTCAGTACAATCTGCTCTGA
TGCCGCATAGTTAAGCCAGCCCCGACACCCGCCAACACCCGCTGACGCGCCCTGACGGGCTTGTCTGCTC
CCGGCATCCGCTTACAGACAAGCTGTGACGGTCTCACGCTCTTGGACTCCTGTTGATAGATCCAGTAATG
ACCTCAGAACTCCATCTGGATTTGTTCAGAACGCTCGGTTGCCGCCGGGCGTTTTTTATTGGTGAGAATC
CAGGCAATGAGACGCACGAAGTGATTAATTAATGGAGCACAAGACTGGCCTCATGGGCCTTCCGCTCACT
GCCCGCTTTCCAGTCGGGAAACCTGTCGTGCCAGCTGCATTAACATGGTCATAGCTGTTTCCTTGCGTAT
TGGGCGCTCTCCGCTTCCTCGCTCACTGACTCGCTGCGCTCGGTCGTTCGGGTAAAGCCTGGGGTGCCTA
ATGAGCAAAAGGCCAGCAAAAGGCCAGGAACCGTAAAAAGGCCGCGTTGCTGGCGTTTTTCCATAGGCTC
CGCCCCCCTGACGAGCATCACAAAAATCGACGCTCAAGTCAGAGGTGGCGAAACCCGACAGGACTATAAA
GATACCAGGCGTTTCCCCCTGGAAGCTCCCTCGTGCGCTCTCCTGTTCCGACCCTGCCGCTTACCGGATA
CCTGTCCGCCTTTCTCCCTTCGGGAAGCGTGGCGCTTTCTCATAGCTCACGCTGTAGGTATCTCAGTTCG
GTGTAGGTCGTTCGCTCCAAGCTGGGCTGTGTGCACGAACCCCCCGTTCAGCCCGACCGCTGCGCCTTAT
CCGGTAACTATCGTCTTGAGTCCAACCCGGTAAGACACGACTTATCGCCACTGGCAGCAGCCACTGGTAA
CAGGATTAGCAGAGCGAGGTATGTAGGCGGTGCTACAGAGTTCTTGAAGTGGTGGCCTAACTACGGCTAC
ACTAGAAGAACAGTATTTGGTATCTGCGCTCTGCTGAAGCCAGTTACCTTCGGAAAAAGAGTTGGTAGCT
CTTGATCCGGCAAACAAACCACCGCTGGTAGCGGTGGTTTTTTTGTTTGCAAGCAGCAGATTACGCGCAG
AAAAAAAGGATCTCAAGAAGATCCTTTGATCTTTTCTACGGGGTCTGACGCTCAGTGGAACGAAAACTCA
CGTTAAGGGATTTTGGTCATGAGATTATCAAAAAGGATCTTCACCTAGATCCTTTTAAATTAAAAATGAA
GTTTTAAATCAATCTAAAGTATATATGAGTAAACTTGGTCTGACAGTTACCAATGCTTAATCAGTGAGGC
ACCTATCTCAGCGATCTGTCTATTTCGTTCATCCATAGTTGCCTGACTCCCCGTCGTGTAGATAACTACG
ATACGGGAGGGCTTACCATCTGGCCCCAGTGCTGCAATGATACCGCGAGAACCACGCTCACCGGCTCCAG
ATTTATCAGCAATAAACCAGCCAGCCGGAAGGGCCGAGCGCAGAAGTGGTCCTGCAACTTTATCCGCCTC
CATCCAGTCTATTAATTGTTGCCGGGAAGCTAGAGTAAGTAGTTCGCCAGTTAATAGTTTGCGCAACGTT
GTTGCCATTGCTACAGGCATCGTGGTGTCACGCTCGTCGTTTGGTATGGCTTCATTCAGCTCCGGTTCCC
AACGATCAAGGCGAGTTACATGATCCCCCATGTTGTGCAAAAAAGCGGTTAGCTCCTTCGGTCCTCCGAT
CGTTGTCAGAAGTAAGTTGGCCGCAGTGTTATCACTCATGGTTATGGCAGCACTGCATAATTCTCTTACT
GTCATGCCATCCGTAAGATGCTTTTCTGTGACTGGTGAGTACTCAACCAAGTCATTCTGAGAATAGTGTA
TGCGGCGACCGAGTTGCTCTTGCCCGGCGTCAATACGGGATAATACCGCGCCACATAGCAGAACTTTAAA
AGTGCTCATCATTGGAAAACGTTCTTCGGGGCGAAAACTCTCAAGGATCTTACCGCTGTTGAGATCCAGT
TCGATGTAACCCACTCGTGCACCCAACTGATCTTCAGCATCTTTTACTTTCACCAGCGTTTCTGGGTGAG
CAAAAACAGGAAGGCAAAATGCCGCAAAAAAGGGAATAAGGGCGACACGGAAATGTTGAATACTCATACT
CTTCCTTTTTCAATATTATTGAAGCATTTATCAGGGTTATTGTCTCATGAGCGGATACATATTTGAATGT
ATTTAGAAAAATAAACAAATAGGGGTTCCGCGCACATTTCCCCGAAAAGTGCCAC
Features (pLannotate 1.2.2; 16 found; start..end, strand, type, name):
      3..134     -  rep_origin     M13 ori (fragment): M13 bacteriophage origin of replication; arrow indicates direction of (+) strand synthesis
    155..311     -  CDS            lacZα (fragment): LacZα fragment of β-galactosidase; lacZ fragment
    320..338     +  promoter       T7 promoter: promoter for bacteriophage T7 RNA polymerase
    432..474     +  CDS            lacI (fragment): lac repressor; lacI; The lac repressor binds to the lac operator to inhibit transcription in E. coli. This inhibition can be relieved by adding lactose or isopropyl-β-D-thiogalactopyranoside (IPTG).
    487..508     +  protein_bind   CAP binding site: CAP binding activates transcription in the presence of cAMP. E. coli catabolite activator protein
    523..553     +  promoter       lac promoter: promoter for the E. coli lac operon
    561..577     +  protein_bind   lac operator: The lac repressor binds to the lac operator to inhibit transcription in E. coli. This inhibition can be relieved by adding lactose or isopropyl-β-D-thiogalactopyranoside (IPTG). lac repressor encoded by lacI
    614..670     -  misc_feature   MCS: pUC18/19 multiple cloning site
    667..824     +  CDS            lacZα (fragment): LacZα fragment of β-galactosidase; lacZ fragment
    830..929     -  misc_feature   bom (fragment): basis of mobility region from pBR322
   1025..1119    +  terminator     lambda t0 terminator: transcription terminator from phage lambda
   1186..1233    -  CDS            lacI (fragment): lac repressor; lacI; The lac repressor binds to the lac operator to inhibit transcription in E. coli. This inhibition can be relieved by adding lactose or isopropyl-β-D-thiogalactopyranoside (IPTG).
   1270..1310    -  rep_origin     RSF ori (fragment): Plasmids containing the RSF 1030 origin of replication can be propagated in E. coli cells that contain additional plasmids with compatible origins.
   1388..1976    -  rep_origin     ori: high-copy-number ColE1/pMB1/pBR322/pUC origin of replication
   2147..3007    -  CDS            AmpR: β-lactamase; bla; confers resistance to ampicillin, carbenicillin, and related antibiotics
   3008..3112    -  promoter       AmpR promoter: bla
