[The description below was written by a language model from this plasmid's Addgene catalogue record and pLannotate feature annotations shown in this document.]
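Description:
pOGG005 is an empty bacterial expression backbone from the Bacterial Expression Vector Archive (BEVA), a modular system for building Golden Gate-compatible vectors. Its systematic name, pL1V-Lv1-ColE1-amp, summarises its design: it is a Level 1 acceptor vector carrying a ColE1-type origin and ampicillin resistance. It is intended for high-copy propagation and expression in E. coli. The record notes that the sequence was domesticated for Golden Gate cloning, which generally means that internal recognition sites for the Type IIS enzymes used in assembly were removed. It also notes that the backbone derives from a commercial vector used to deliver synthesised parts. The specific Type IIS enzymes and fusion overhangs are not stated.

The roughly 3.1 kb sequence contains a full high-copy ColE1/pMB1/pUC origin, along with the bla gene (β-lactamase) and its native promoter for ampicillin selection. The cloning region is a lacZα cassette: a CAP binding site, lac promoter and lac operator precede a pUC18/19-type multiple cloning site and a lacZα fragment. This arrangement is typical of Golden Gate acceptors, where replacing the lacZα module with assembled parts allows blue/white screening, although the record does not say this explicitly. A lambda t0 terminator lies downstream of the cassette, and a T7 promoter lies upstream. The remaining annotations are short partial matches (a second lacZα fragment and pieces of M13 ori, lacI, bom and RSF ori). These are probably backbone remnants or module junctions rather than functional elements. No insert is present, so users supply their own promoter, coding and terminator modules to build single transcriptional units for E. coli.
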