Addgene plasmid #113980: pOGG005
Purpose: (Empty Backbone) Level 1 high copy number vector for E. coli expression
Depositing lab: Philip Poole. Depositing organization: University of Oxford. Publication: A Bacterial Expression Vector Archive (BEVA) for Flexible Modular Assembly of Golden Gate-Compatible Vectors. Geddes BA, Mendoza-Suarez MA, Poole PS. Front Microbiol. 2019 Jan 14;9:3345. doi: 10.3389/fmicb.2018.03345. eCollection 2018. PubMed 30692983.
Backbone
  Vector backbone: pL1V-Lv1-ColE1-amp
  Vector type: Bacterial Expression
Growth in bacteria
  Bacterial resistance: Ampicillin, 100 μg/mL
  Growth temperature: 37°C
  Growth strain: DH5alpha
  Copy number: High Copy
Gene/Insert
  Gene/Insert name: Empty
  Species: Synthetic
  Mutation: Domesticated for Golden Gate cloning
  Cloning method: Unknown
Terms and licenses: Academic/Nonprofit Terms; Industry Terms: Not Available to Industry
Depositor comments: pL1V-Lv1-ColE1-amp. Backbone from Invitrogen for synthesised parts. Please visit https://www.biorxiv.org/content/early/2018/08/16/392423 for bioRxiv preprint.
How to cite: pOGG005 was a gift from Philip Poole (Addgene plasmid # 113980 ; http://n2t.net/addgene:113980 ; RRID:Addgene_113980)
